Addgene plasmid #97373: UKNP1.8.2
Purpose: Expression of HCV E1E2 genes cloned from patient serum. United Kingdom Nottingham Panel x.xx.xx (genotype.patient number.clone number)
Depositing lab: Jonathan Ball. Depositing organization: University of Nottingham. Publication: A Diverse Panel of Hepatitis C Virus Glycoproteins for Use in Vaccine Research Reveals Extremes of Monoclonal Antibody Neutralization Resistance. Urbanowicz RA, McClure CP, Brown RJ, Tsoleridis T, Persson MA, Krey T, Irving WL, Ball JK, Tarr AW. J Virol. 2015 Dec 23;90(7):3288-301. doi: 10.1128/JVI.02700-15. PubMed 26699643.
Backbone
  Vector backbone: pcDNA3.1_V5-His_Topo
  Backbone manufacturer: Invitrogen
  Vector type: Mammalian Expression
Growth in bacteria
  Bacterial resistance: Ampicillin, 100 μg/mL
  Growth temperature: 37°C
  Growth strain: DH5alpha
  Copy number: High Copy
Gene/Insert
  Gene/Insert name: HCV E1E2 (alt name: UKNP1.8.2)
  Species: Hepatitis C virus
  Insert size (bp): 1734
  GenBank ID: KU285169.1
  Cloning method: TOPO Cloning
  Sequencing primers: 5′ T7F; 3′ bGHR
Terms and licenses: Academic/Nonprofit Terms; Industry Terms: Not Available to Industry
How to cite: UKNP1.8.2 was a gift from Jonathan Ball (Addgene plasmid # 97373 ; http://n2t.net/addgene:97373 ; RRID:Addgene_97373)
