[The description below was written by a language model from this plasmid's Addgene catalogue record and pLannotate feature annotations shown in this document.]
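Description:
UKNP1.8.2 is a mammalian expression plasmid built on the Invitrogen pcDNA3.1 V5-His TOPO backbone. It carries the hepatitis C virus E1E2 envelope glycoprotein genes amplified from patient serum. The name follows the United Kingdom Nottingham Panel convention of genotype, patient number and clone number, so this is genotype 1, patient 8, clone 2. The roughly 1.7 kb insert was introduced by TOPO cloning. In the feature tables it appears as a fragment matching an HCV polyprotein reference; the NS2 protease text attached to that hit is generic annotation for the whole polyprotein and does not describe the cloned region.

Expression is driven by the human CMV immediate-early enhancer and promoter and terminated by the bovine growth hormone polyadenylation signal. A T7 promoter upstream of the insert serves as a sequencing primer site and could support in vitro transcription. A V5 epitope tag lies downstream of the insert, but the record does not say whether it is in frame with the glycoprotein or separated from it by a stop codon. The short HIV-1 LTR and ble fragments are probably incidental similarity matches rather than functional parts.

In E. coli the plasmid replicates from a high-copy ColE1/pUC-type origin and is selected with ampicillin through the bla gene; an f1 origin is also present. An SV40 promoter-driven neomycin resistance cassette with an SV40 polyadenylation signal allows selection of stably transfected mammalian cells. The depositor and sequencing-derived records differ by only one nucleotide in length and have the same feature layout.

The plasmid belongs to a diverse panel of patient-derived HCV glycoproteins assembled for vaccine research and for assessing resistance to neutralisation by monoclonal antibodies.
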