Features (pLannotate 1.2.2; 21 found; start..end, strand, type, name):
     36..80      -  misc_feature   bom (fragment): basis of mobility region from pBR322
    235..614     +  enhancer       CMV enhancer: human cytomegalovirus immediate early enhancer
    615..818     +  promoter       CMV promoter: human cytomegalovirus (CMV) immediate early promoter
    814..847     +  LTR            5' LTR (truncated) (fragment): truncated 5' long terminal repeat (LTR) from HIV-1
    863..881     +  promoter       T7 promoter: promoter for bacteriophage T7 RNA polymerase
    942..2669    +  CDS            POLG_HCVGL (fragment): Experimental evidence at protein level: Swiss-Prot protein existence level 1. [Protease NS2]: Cysteine protease required for the proteolytic auto-cleavage between the non-structural proteins NS2 and NS3 (By similarity). The N-terminus of NS3 is required for the function of NS2 protease (active region NS2-3) (By similarity). Promotes the initiation of viral particle assembly by mediating the interaction between structural and non-structural proteins (By similarity). From Hepatitis C virus (isolate Glasgow) (HCV).
   2745..2786    +  CDS            V5 tag: epitope tag from simian virus 5
   2842..3066    +  polyA_signal   bGH poly(A) signal: bovine growth hormone polyadenylation signal
   3070..3091    +  promoter       SV40 promoter (fragment): SV40 enhancer and early promoter
   3112..3540    +  rep_origin     f1 ori (sequence partly withheld): f1 bacteriophage origin of replication; arrow indicates direction of (+) strand synthesis
   3554..3884    +  promoter       SV40 promoter: SV40 enhancer and early promoter
   3951..4742    +  CDS            neo: KKA2_KLEPN - Also known as kan, nptII. Experimental evidence at protein level: Swiss-Prot protein existence level 1. Resistance to kanamycin, neomycin, paromomycin, ribostamycin, butirosin and gentamicin B. From Klebsiella pneumoniae.
   4768..4926    +  CDS            ble (fragment): BLE_KLEPN - Experimental evidence at protein level: Swiss-Prot protein existence level 1. Binding protein with a strong affinity to the bleomycin family of antibiotics. Binds to CL990; an antimitotic-antibiotic compound. From Klebsiella pneumoniae.
   4921..5042    +  polyA_signal   SV40 poly(A) signal: SV40 polyadenylation signal
   5115..5131    -  protein_bind   lac operator: The lac repressor binds to the lac operator to inhibit transcription in E. coli. This inhibition can be relieved by adding lactose or isopropyl-β-D-thiogalactopyranoside (IPTG). lac repressor encoded by lacI
   5139..5169    -  promoter       lac promoter: promoter for the E. coli lac operon
   5184..5205    -  protein_bind   CAP binding site: CAP binding activates transcription in the presence of cAMP. E. coli catabolite activator protein
   5218..5310    -  CDS            lacI (fragment): lac repressor; lacI; The lac repressor binds to the lac operator to inhibit transcription in E. coli. This inhibition can be relieved by adding lactose or isopropyl-β-D-thiogalactopyranoside (IPTG).
   5493..6081    -  rep_origin     ori: high-copy-number ColE1/pMB1/pBR322/pUC origin of replication
   6252..7112    -  CDS            AmpR: β-lactamase; bla; confers resistance to ampicillin, carbenicillin, and related antibiotics
   7113..7217    -  promoter       AmpR promoter: bla
>Addgene plasmid #97373 | UKNP1.8.2 | depositor full sequence | sequence record 179062 | UKNP1.8.2 sequence 7248 bps
GACGGATCGGGAGATCTCCCGATCCCCTATGGTCGACTCTCAGTACAATCTGCTCTGATGCCGCATAGTT
AAGCCAGTATCTGCTCCCTGCTTGTGTGTTGGAGGTCGCTGAGTAGTGCGCGAGCAAAATTTAAGCTACA
ACAAGGCAAGGCTTGACCGACAATTGCATGAAGAATCTGCTTAGGGTTAGGCGTTTTGCGCTGCTTCGCG
ATGTACGGGCCAGATATACGCGTTGACATTGATTATTGACTAGTTATTAATAGTAATCAATTACGGGGTC
ATTAGTTCATAGCCCATATATGGAGTTCCGCGTTACATAACTTACGGTAAATGGCCCGCCTGGCTGACCG
CCCAACGACCCCCGCCCATTGACGTCAATAATGACGTATGTTCCCATAGTAACGCCAATAGGGACTTTCC
ATTGACGTCAATGGGTGGACTATTTACGGTAAACTGCCCACTTGGCAGTACATCAAGTGTATCATATGCC
AAGTACGCCCCCTATTGACGTCAATGACGGTAAATGGCCCGCCTGGCATTATGCCCAGTACATGACCTTA
TGGGACTTTCCTACTTGGCAGTACATCTACGTATTAGTCATCGCTATTACCATGGTGATGCGGTTTTGGC
AGTACATCAATGGGCGTGGATAGCGGTTTGACTCACGGGGATTTCCAAGTCTCCACCCCATTGACGTCAA
TGGGAGTTTGTTTTGGCACCAAAATCAACGGGACTTTCCAAAATGTCGTAACAACTCCGCCCCATTGACG
CAAATGGGCGGTAGGCGTGTACGGTGGGAGGTCTATATAAGCAGAGCTCTCTGGCTAACTAGAGAACCCA
CTGCTTACTGGCTTATCGAAATTAATACGACTCACTATAGGGAGACCCAAGCTGGCTAGTTAAGCTTGGT
ACCGAGCTCGGATCCAGTACCCTTCACCATGGGTTGCTCTTTCTCTATCTTCCTTCTAGCTCTGCTCTCT
TGCCTGACTGTGCCCGCGTCAGCCTACCAAGTACGCAACTCTTCGGGCCTCTACCATGTCACCAATGATT
GCCCTAACTCGAGCATTGTGTACGAGACGGCCGATACCATTCTGCACTCTCCGGGGTGTGTCCCTTGCGT
TCGCGAGGGAAACAGCTCGAAGTGTTGGGTGGCGGTGGCCCCCACAGTCGCCACCAGGGACGGCAAGCTC
CCCACGACGCAGCTTCGACGTCATATCGATCTGCTTGTCGGGGGCGCCACCCTTTGTTCGGCCCTCTACG
TGGGGGATTTGTGCGGGTCTGTCTTTCTCGTCGGTCAGCTGTTCACCTTCTCCCCCAGGCGCCACTGGAC
AACGCAAGACTGCAACTGCTCTATCTATCCCGGCCATATAACGGGACACCGCATGGCATGGGATATGATG
ATGAACTGGTCCCCTACAACGGCGCTGGTAGTAGCTCAGCTGCTCAGGGTCCCGCAAGCCATCTTGGACA
TGATCGCTGGTGCCCACTGGGGAGTCCTAGCGGGCATAGCGTATTTCTCCATGGTGGGGAACTGGGCGAA
GGTCCTGGTAGTGCTGTTGCTGTTTGCCGGCGTCGACGCGCATACCCAAGTCACCGGGGGGAGCGCTGCT
TACACCACGCGTGGATTCGCCGGTCTTTTTAGTACTGGCGCTAAGCAGAACATCCAGCTGATCAACACTA
ACGGCAGTTGGCACATCAATCGCACGGCCCTGAACTGTAATGAGAGCCTCAACACTGGCTGGGTGGCGGG
GCTCTTTTACCACCACAAATTCAACTCGTCAGGCTGCCCTGAGAGGATGGCCAGCTGTAAACCCCTTGCC
GATTTCGACCAGGGCTGGGGCCCTATCAGCTACGCCAACGGAAGTGGCCCCGAACACCGGCCTTACTGCT
GGCACTACCCCCCAAAGCCTTGCGGTATCGTGCCAGCGCGGACCGTATGTGGCCCAGTGTATTGCTTCAC
ACCAAGCCCCGTGGTGGTGGGAACGACCGACAAGTTGGGCGTGCCTACCTACAACTGGGGTGAGAATGAC
ACGGACGTCCTCGTCCTTAATAACACCAGGCCACCGTTAGGCAATTGGTTCGGTTGCACCTGGATGAACT
CATCTGGATATACCAAAGTGTGCGGAGCGCCTCCTTGTGTCATCGGAGGGGCGGGTAACAACACCTTGCA
CTGCCCCACTGACTGCTTCCGCAAGCATCCGGAGGCCACGTACTCTCGGTGCGGCTCCGGTCCCTGGATC
ACGCCCAGGTGCCTGGTCGACTATCCTTACAGGCTTTGGCATTATCCTTGTACTGTCAACTACACCCTGT
TCAAAGTCAGGATGTACGTGGGAGGGGTCGAGCACAGGTTGGATGCCGCTTGCAACTGGACGCGGGGCGA
GCGTTGCGATCTGGACGACAGGGACAGGTCCGAGCTCAGCCCGCTGCTGCTGTCCACCACACAGTGGCAG
GTCCTTCCGTGTTCCTTCACGACCTTGCCAGCCTTGACCACCGGCCTCATCCACCTCCACCAGAACATCG
TGGACGTGCAGTACCTGTACGGGATGGGGTCAAGCATTGTGTCCTGGGCCGTCAAGTGGGAGTACGTCGT
TCTCTTGTTTCTCTTGCTTGCAGATGCGCGCATCTGTTCCTGCTTGTGGATGATGTTACTCATATCCCAA
GCGGAGGCGTAAAAGGGTCAAGACAATTCTGCAGATATCCAGCACAGTGGCGGCCGCTCGAGTCTAGAGG
GCCCGCGGTTCGAAGGTAAGCCTATCCCTAACCCTCTCCTCGGTCTCGATTCTACGCGTACCGGTCATCA
TCACCATCACCATTGAGTTTAAACCCGCTGATCAGCCTCGACTGTGCCTTCTAGTTGCCAGCCATCTGTT
GTTTGCCCCTCCCCCGTGCCTTCCTTGACCCTGGAAGGTGCCACTCCCACTGTCCTTTCCTAATAAAATG
AGGAAATTGCATCGCATTGTCTGAGTAGGTGTCATTCTATTCTGGGGGGTGGGGTGGGGCAGGACAGCAA
GGGGGAGGATTGGGAAGACAATAGCAGGCATGCTGGGGATGCGGTGGGCTCTATGGCTTCTGAGGCGGAA
AGAACCAGCTGGGGCTCTAGGGGGTATCCCC
[124 nt withheld, positions 3112-3235]
C
[32 nt withheld, positions 3237-3268]
CA
[57 nt withheld, positions 3271-3327]
A
[49 nt withheld, positions 3329-3377]
CCTTTGACGTTGGAGTCCACGTTCTTT
[37 nt withheld, positions 3405-3441]
ACCCTATCTCGGTCTATTCTTTTGATTTATAAGGGATTTTGGGGATTTCGGCCTATTGGTTAAAAAATGA
GCTGATTTAACAAAAATTTAACGCGAATTAATTCTGTGGAATGTGTGTCAGTTAGGGTGTGGAAAGTCCC
CAGGCTCCCCAGGCAGGCAGAAGTATGCAAAGCATGCATCTCAATTAGTCAGCAACCAGGTGTGGAAAGT
CCCCAGGCTCCCCAGCAGGCAGAAGTATGCAAAGCATGCATCTCAATTAGTCAGCAACCATAGTCCCGCC
CCTAACTCCGCCCATCCCGCCCCTAACTCCGCCCAGTTCCGCCCATTCTCCGCCCCATGGCTGACTAATT
TTTTTTATTTATGCAGAGGCCGAGGCCGCCTCTGCCTCTGAGCTATTCCAGAAGTAGTGAGGAGGCTTTT
TTGGAGGCCTAGGCTTTTGCAAAAAGCTCCCGGGAGCTTGTATATCCATTTTCGGATCTGATCAAGAGAC
AGGATGAGGATCGTTTCGCATGATTGAACAAGATGGATTGCACGCAGGTTCTCCGGCCGCTTGGGTGGAG
AGGCTATTCGGCTATGACTGGGCACAACAGACAATCGGCTGCTCTGATGCCGCCGTGTTCCGGCTGTCAG
CGCAGGGGCGCCCGGTTCTTTTTGTCAAGACCGACCTGTCCGGTGCCCTGAATGAACTGCAGGACGAGGC
AGCGCGGCTATCGTGGCTGGCCACGACGGGCGTTCCTTGCGCAGCTGTGCTCGACGTTGTCACTGAAGCG
GGAAGGGACTGGCTGCTATTGGGCGAAGTGCCGGGGCAGGATCTCCTGTCATCTCACCTTGCTCCTGCCG
AGAAAGTATCCATCATGGCTGATGCAATGCGGCGGCTGCATACGCTTGATCCGGCTACCTGCCCATTCGA
CCACCAAGCGAAACATCGCATCGAGCGAGCACGTACTCGGATGGAAGCCGGTCTTGTCGATCAGGATGAT
CTGGACGAAGAGCATCAGGGGCTCGCGCCAGCCGAACTGTTCGCCAGGCTCAAGGCGCGCATGCCCGACG
GCGAGGATCTCGTCGTGACCCATGGCGATGCCTGCTTGCCGAATATCATGGTGGAAAATGGCCGCTTTTC
TGGATTCATCGACTGTGGCCGGCTGGGTGTGGCGGACCGCTATCAGGACATAGCGTTGGCTACCCGTGAT
ATTGCTGAAGAGCTTGGCGGCGAATGGGCTGACCGCTTCCTCGTGCTTTACGGTATCGCCGCTCCCGATT
CGCAGCGCATCGCCTTCTATCGCCTTCTTGACGAGTTCTTCTGAGCGGGACTCTGGGGTTCGCGAAATGA
CCGACCAAGCGACGCCCAACCTGCCATCACGAGATTTCGATTCCACCGCCGCCTTCTATGAAAGGTTGGG
CTTCGGAATCGTTTTCCGGGACGCCGGCTGGATGATCCTCCAGCGCGGGGATCTCATGCTGGAGTTCTTC
GCCCACCCCAACTTGTTTATTGCAGCTTATAATGGTTACAAATAAAGCAATAGCATCACAAATTTCACAA
ATAAAGCATTTTTTTCACTGCATTCTAGTTGTGGTTTGTCCAAACTCATCAATGTATCTTATCATGTCTG
TATACCGTCGACCTCTAGCTAGAGCTTGGCGTAATCATGGTCATAGCTGTTTCCTGTGTGAAATTGTTAT
CCGCTCACAATTCCACACAACATACGAGCCGGAAGCATAAAGTGTAAAGCCTGGGGTGCCTAATGAGTGA
GCTAACTCACATTAATTGCGTTGCGCTCACTGCCCGCTTTCCAGTCGGGAAACCTGTCGTGCCAGCTGCA
TTAATGAATCGGCCAACGCGCGGGGAGAGGCGGTTTGCGTATTGGGCGCTCTTCCGCTTCCTCGCTCACT
GACTCGCTGCGCTCGGTCGTTCGGCTGCGGCGAGCGGTATCAGCTCACTCAAAGGCGGTAATACGGTTAT
CCACAGAATCAGGGGATAACGCAGGAAAGAACATGTGAGCAAAAGGCCAGCAAAAGGCCAGGAACCGTAA
AAAGGCCGCGTTGCTGGCGTTTTTCCATAGGCTCCGCCCCCCTGACGAGCATCACAAAAATCGACGCTCA
AGTCAGAGGTGGCGAAACCCGACAGGACTATAAAGATACCAGGCGTTTCCCCCTGGAAGCTCCCTCGTGC
GCTCTCCTGTTCCGACCCTGCCGCTTACCGGATACCTGTCCGCCTTTCTCCCTTCGGGAAGCGTGGCGCT
TTCTCAATGCTCACGCTGTAGGTATCTCAGTTCGGTGTAGGTCGTTCGCTCCAAGCTGGGCTGTGTGCAC
GAACCCCCCGTTCAGCCCGACCGCTGCGCCTTATCCGGTAACTATCGTCTTGAGTCCAACCCGGTAAGAC
ACGACTTATCGCCACTGGCAGCAGCCACTGGTAACAGGATTAGCAGAGCGAGGTATGTAGGCGGTGCTAC
AGAGTTCTTGAAGTGGTGGCCTAACTACGGCTACACTAGAAGGACAGTATTTGGTATCTGCGCTCTGCTG
AAGCCAGTTACCTTCGGAAAAAGAGTTGGTAGCTCTTGATCCGGCAAACAAACCACCGCTGGTAGCGGTG
GTTTTTTTGTTTGCAAGCAGCAGATTACGCGCAGAAAAAAAGGATCTCAAGAAGATCCTTTGATCTTTTC
TACGGGGTCTGACGCTCAGTGGAACGAAAACTCACGTTAAGGGATTTTGGTCATGAGATTATCAAAAAGG
ATCTTCACCTAGATCCTTTTAAATTAAAAATGAAGTTTTAAATCAATCTAAAGTATATATGAGTAAACTT
GGTCTGACAGTTACCAATGCTTAATCAGTGAGGCACCTATCTCAGCGATCTGTCTATTTCGTTCATCCAT
AGTTGCCTGACTCCCCGTCGTGTAGATAACTACGATACGGGAGGGCTTACCATCTGGCCCCAGTGCTGCA
ATGATACCGCGAGACCCACGCTCACCGGCTCCAGATTTATCAGCAATAAACCAGCCAGCCGGAAGGGCCG
AGCGCAGAAGTGGTCCTGCAACTTTATCCGCCTCCATCCAGTCTATTAATTGTTGCCGGGAAGCTAGAGT
AAGTAGTTCGCCAGTTAATAGTTTGCGCAACGTTGTTGCCATTGCTACAGGCATCGTGGTGTCACGCTCG
TCGTTTGGTATGGCTTCATTCAGCTCCGGTTCCCAACGATCAAGGCGAGTTACATGATCCCCCATGTTGT
GCAAAAAAGCGGTTAGCTCCTTCGGTCCTCCGATCGTTGTCAGAAGTAAGTTGGCCGCAGTGTTATCACT
CATGGTTATGGCAGCACTGCATAATTCTCTTACTGTCATGCCATCCGTAAGATGCTTTTCTGTGACTGGT
GAGTACTCAACCAAGTCATTCTGAGAATAGTGTATGCGGCGACCGAGTTGCTCTTGCCCGGCGTCAATAC
GGGATAATACCGCGCCACATAGCAGAACTTTAAAAGTGCTCATCATTGGAAAACGTTCTTCGGGGCGAAA
ACTCTCAAGGATCTTACCGCTGTTGAGATCCAGTTCGATGTAACCCACTCGTGCACCCAACTGATCTTCA
GCATCTTTTACTTTCACCAGCGTTTCTGGGTGAGCAAAAACAGGAAGGCAAAATGCCGCAAAAAAGGGAA
TAAGGGCGACACGGAAATGTTGAATACTCATACTCTTCCTTTTTCAATATTATTGAAGCATTTATCAGGG
TTATTGTCTCATGAGCGGATACATATTTGAATGTATTTAGAAAAATAAACAAATAGGGGTTCCGCGCACA
TTTCCCCGAAAAGTGCCACCTGACGTC
