Features (pLannotate 1.2.2; 21 found; start..end, strand, type, name):
     27..79      -  misc_feature   bom (fragment): basis of mobility region from pBR322
    234..613     +  enhancer       CMV enhancer: human cytomegalovirus immediate early enhancer
    614..817     +  promoter       CMV promoter: human cytomegalovirus (CMV) immediate early promoter
    813..846     +  LTR            5' LTR (truncated) (fragment): truncated 5' long terminal repeat (LTR) from HIV-1
    862..880     +  promoter       T7 promoter: promoter for bacteriophage T7 RNA polymerase
    941..2668    +  CDS            POLG_HCVGL (fragment): Experimental evidence at protein level: Swiss-Prot protein existence level 1. [Protease NS2]: Cysteine protease required for the proteolytic auto-cleavage between the non-structural proteins NS2 and NS3 (By similarity). The N-terminus of NS3 is required for the function of NS2 protease (active region NS2-3) (By similarity). Promotes the initiation of viral particle assembly by mediating the interaction between structural and non-structural proteins (By similarity). From Hepatitis C virus (isolate Glasgow) (HCV).
   2744..2785    +  CDS            V5 tag: epitope tag from simian virus 5
   2841..3065    +  polyA_signal   bGH poly(A) signal: bovine growth hormone polyadenylation signal
   3069..3090    +  promoter       SV40 promoter (fragment): SV40 enhancer and early promoter
   3111..3539    +  rep_origin     f1 ori (sequence partly withheld): f1 bacteriophage origin of replication; arrow indicates direction of (+) strand synthesis
   3553..3882    +  promoter       SV40 promoter: SV40 enhancer and early promoter
   3949..4740    +  CDS            neo: KKA2_KLEPN - Also known as kan, nptII. Experimental evidence at protein level: Swiss-Prot protein existence level 1. Resistance to kanamycin, neomycin, paromomycin, ribostamycin, butirosin and gentamicin B. From Klebsiella pneumoniae.
   4766..4924    +  CDS            ble (fragment): BLE_KLEPN - Experimental evidence at protein level: Swiss-Prot protein existence level 1. Binding protein with a strong affinity to the bleomycin family of antibiotics. Binds to CL990; an antimitotic-antibiotic compound. From Klebsiella pneumoniae.
   4919..5040    +  polyA_signal   SV40 poly(A) signal: SV40 polyadenylation signal
   5113..5129    -  protein_bind   lac operator: The lac repressor binds to the lac operator to inhibit transcription in E. coli. This inhibition can be relieved by adding lactose or isopropyl-β-D-thiogalactopyranoside (IPTG). lac repressor encoded by lacI
   5137..5167    -  promoter       lac promoter: promoter for the E. coli lac operon
   5182..5203    -  protein_bind   CAP binding site: CAP binding activates transcription in the presence of cAMP. E. coli catabolite activator protein
   5216..5308    -  CDS            lacI (fragment): lac repressor; lacI; The lac repressor binds to the lac operator to inhibit transcription in E. coli. This inhibition can be relieved by adding lactose or isopropyl-β-D-thiogalactopyranoside (IPTG).
   5491..6079    -  rep_origin     ori: high-copy-number ColE1/pMB1/pBR322/pUC origin of replication
   6250..7110    -  CDS            AmpR: β-lactamase; bla; confers resistance to ampicillin, carbenicillin, and related antibiotics
   7111..7215    -  promoter       AmpR promoter: bla
>Addgene plasmid #97373 | UKNP1.8.2 | addgene full sequence | sequence record 189776 | Addgene NGS Result
ACGGATCGGGAGATCTCCCGATCCCCTATGGTGCACTCTCAGTACAATCTGCTCTGATGCCGCATAGTTA
AGCCAGTATCTGCTCCCTGCTTGTGTGTTGGAGGTCGCTGAGTAGTGCGCGAGCAAAATTTAAGCTACAA
CAAGGCAAGGCTTGACCGACAATTGCATGAAGAATCTGCTTAGGGTTAGGCGTTTTGCGCTGCTTCGCGA
TGTACGGGCCAGATATACGCGTTGACATTGATTATTGACTAGTTATTAATAGTAATCAATTACGGGGTCA
TTAGTTCATAGCCCATATATGGAGTTCCGCGTTACATAACTTACGGTAAATGGCCCGCCTGGCTGACCGC
CCAACGACCCCCGCCCATTGACGTCAATAATGACGTATGTTCCCATAGTAACGCCAATAGGGACTTTCCA
TTGACGTCAATGGGTGGAGTATTTACGGTAAACTGCCCACTTGGCAGTACATCAAGTGTATCATATGCCA
AGTACGCCCCCTATTGACGTCAATGACGGTAAATGGCCCGCCTGGCATTATGCCCAGTACATGACCTTAT
GGGACTTTCCTACTTGGCAGTACATCTACGTATTAGTCATCGCTATTACCATGGTGATGCGGTTTTGGCA
GTACATCAATGGGCGTGGATAGCGGTTTGACTCACGGGGATTTCCAAGTCTCCACCCCATTGACGTCAAT
GGGAGTTTGTTTTGGCACCAAAATCAACGGGACTTTCCAAAATGTCGTAACAACTCCGCCCCATTGACGC
AAATGGGCGGTAGGCGTGTACGGTGGGAGGTCTATATAAGCAGAGCTCTCTGGCTAACTAGAGAACCCAC
TGCTTACTGGCTTATCGAAATTAATACGACTCACTATAGGGAGACCCAAGCTGGCTAGTTAAGCTTGGTA
CCGAGCTCGGATCCAGTACCCTTCACCATGGGTTGCTCTTTCTCTATCTTCCTTCTAGCTCTGCTCTCTT
GCCTGACTGTGCCCGCGTCAGCCTACCAAGTACGCAACTCTTCGGGCCTCTACCATGTCACCAATGATTG
CCCTAACTCGAGCATTGTGTACGAGACGGCCGATACCATTCTGCACTCTCCGGGGTGTGTCCCTTGCGTT
CGCGAGGGAAACAGCTCGAAGTGTTGGGTGGCGGTGGCCCCCACAGTCGCCACCAGGGACGGCAAGCTCC
CCACGACGCAGCTTCGACGTCATATCGATCTGCTTGTCGGGGGCGCCACCCTTTGTTCGGCCCTCTACGT
GGGGGATTTGTGCGGGTCTGTCTTTCTCGTCGGTCAGCTGTTCACCTTCTCCCCCAGGCGCCACTGGACA
ACGCAAGACTGCAACTGCTCTATCTATCCCGGCCATATAACGGGACACCGCATGGCATGGGATATGATGA
TGAACTGGTCCCCTACAACGGCGCTGGTAGTAGCTCAGCTGCTCAGGGTCCCGCAAGCCATCTTGGACAT
GATCGCTGGTGCCCACTGGGGAGTCCTAGCGGGCATAGCGTATTTCTCCATGGTGGGGAACTGGGCGAAG
GTCCTGGTAGTGCTGTTGCTGTTTGCCGGCGTCGACGCGCATACCCAAGTCACCGGGGGGAGCGCTGCTT
ACACCACGCGTGGATTCGCCGGTCTTTTTAGTACTGGCGCTAAGCAGAACATCCAGCTGATCAACACTAA
CGGCAGTTGGCACATCAATCGCACGGCCCTGAACTGTAATGAGAGCCTCAACACTGGCTGGGTGGCGGGG
CTCTTTTACCACCACAAATTCAACTCGTCAGGCTGCCCTGAGAGGATGGCCAGCTGTAAACCCCTTGCCG
ATTTCGACCAGGGCTGGGGCCCTATCAGCTACGCCAACGGAAGTGGCCCCGAACACCGGCCTTACTGCTG
GCACTACCCCCCAAAGCCTTGCGGTATCGTGCCAGCGCGGACCGTATGTGGCCCAGTGTATTGCTTCACA
CCAAGCCCCGTGGTGGTGGGAACGACCGACAAGTTGGGCGTGCCTACCTACAACTGGGGTGAGAATGACA
CGGACGTCCTCGTCCTTAATAACACCAGGCCACCGTTAGGCAATTGGTTCGGTTGCACCTGGATGAACTC
ATCTGGATATACCAAAGTGTGCGGAGCGCCTCCTTGTGTCATCGGAGGGGCGGGTAACAACACCTTGCAC
TGCCCCACTGACTGCTTCCGCAAGCATCCGGAGGCCACGTACTCTCGGTGCGGCTCCGGTCCCTGGATCA
CGCCCAGGTGCCTGGTCGACTATCCTTACAGGCTTTGGCATTATCCTTGTACTGTCAACTACACCCTGTT
CAAAGTCAGGATGTACGTGGGAGGGGTCGAGCACAGGTTGGATGCCGCTTGCAACTGGACGCGGGGCGAG
CGTTGCGATCTGGACGACAGGGACAGGTCCGAGCTCAGCCCGCTGCTGCTGTCCACCACACAGTGGCAGG
TCCTTCCGTGTTCCTTCACGACCTTGCCAGCCTTGACCACCGGCCTCATCCACCTCCACCAGAACATCGT
GGACGTGCAGTACCTGTACGGGATGGGGTCAAGCATTGTGTCCTGGGCCGTCAAGTGGGAGTACGTCGTT
CTCTTGTTTCTCTTGCTTGCAGATGCGCGCATCTGTTCCTGCTTGTGGATGATGTTACTCATATCCCAAG
CGGAGGCGTAAAAGGGTCAAGACAATTCTGCAGATATCCAGCACAGTGGCGGCCGCTCGAGTCTAGAGGG
CCCGCGGTTCGAAGGTAAGCCTATCCCTAACCCTCTCCTCGGTCTCGATTCTACGCGTACCGGTCATCAT
CACCATCACCATTGAGTTTAAACCCGCTGATCAGCCTCGACTGTGCCTTCTAGTTGCCAGCCATCTGTTG
TTTGCCCCTCCCCCGTGCCTTCCTTGACCCTGGAAGGTGCCACTCCCACTGTCCTTTCCTAATAAAATGA
GGAAATTGCATCGCATTGTCTGAGTAGGTGTCATTCTATTCTGGGGGGTGGGGTGGGGCAGGACAGCAAG
GGGGAGGATTGGGAAGACAATAGCAGGCATGCTGGGGATGCGGTGGGCTCTATGGCTTCTGAGGCGGAAA
GAACCAGCTGGGGCTCTAGGGGGTATCCCC
[124 nt withheld, positions 3111-3234]
C
[91 nt withheld, positions 3236-3326]
A
[49 nt withheld, positions 3328-3376]
CCTTTGACGTTGGAGTCCACGTTCTTT
[37 nt withheld, positions 3404-3440]
ACCCTATCTCGGTCTATTCTTTTGATTTATAAGGGATTTTGCCGATTTCGGCCTATTGGTTAAAAAATGA
GCTGATTTAACAAAAATTTAACGCGAATTAATTCTGTGGAATGTGTGTCAGTTAGGGTGTGGAAAGTCCC
CAGGCTCCCCAGCAGGCAGAAGTATGCAAAGCATGCATCTCAATTAGTCAGCAACCAGGTGTGGAAAGTC
CCCAGGCTCCCCAGCAGGCAGAAGTATGCAAAGCATGCATCTCAATTAGTCAGCAACCATAGTCCCGCCC
CTAACTCCGCCCATCCCGCCCCTAACTCCGCCCAGTTCCGCCCATTCTCCGCCCCATGGCTGACTAATTT
TTTTTATTTATGCAGAGGCCGAGGCCGCCTCTGCCTCTGAGCTATTCCAGAAGTAGTGAGGAGGCTTTTT
TGGAGGCCTAGGCTTTTGCAAAAAGCTCCCGGGAGCTTGTATATCCATTTTCGGATCTGATCAAGAGACA
GGATGAGGATCGTTTCGCATGATTGAACAAGATGGATTGCACGCAGGTTCTCCGGCCGCTTGGGTGGAGA
GGCTATTCGGCTATGACTGGGCACAACAGACAATCGGCTGCTCTGATGCCGCCGTGTTCCGGCTGTCAGC
GCAGGGGCGCCCGGTTCTTTTTGTCAAGACCGACCTGTCCGGTGCCCTGAATGAACTGCAGGACGAGGCA
GCGCGGCTATCGTGGCTGGCCACGACGGGCGTTCCTTGCGCAGCTGTGCTCGACGTTGTCACTGAAGCGG
GAAGGGACTGGCTGCTATTGGGCGAAGTGCCGGGGCAGGATCTCCTGTCATCTCACCTTGCTCCTGCCGA
GAAAGTATCCATCATGGCTGATGCAATGCGGCGGCTGCATACGCTTGATCCGGCTACCTGCCCATTCGAC
CACCAAGCGAAACATCGCATCGAGCGAGCACGTACTCGGATGGAAGCCGGTCTTGTCGATCAGGATGATC
TGGACGAAGAGCATCAGGGGCTCGCGCCAGCCGAACTGTTCGCCAGGCTCAAGGCGCGCATGCCCGACGG
CGAGGATCTCGTCGTGACCCATGGCGATGCCTGCTTGCCGAATATCATGGTGGAAAATGGCCGCTTTTCT
GGATTCATCGACTGTGGCCGGCTGGGTGTGGCGGACCGCTATCAGGACATAGCGTTGGCTACCCGTGATA
TTGCTGAAGAGCTTGGCGGCGAATGGGCTGACCGCTTCCTCGTGCTTTACGGTATCGCCGCTCCCGATTC
GCAGCGCATCGCCTTCTATCGCCTTCTTGACGAGTTCTTCTGAGCGGGACTCTGGGGTTCGCGAAATGAC
CGACCAAGCGACGCCCAACCTGCCATCACGAGATTTCGATTCCACCGCCGCCTTCTATGAAAGGTTGGGC
TTCGGAATCGTTTTCCGGGACGCCGGCTGGATGATCCTCCAGCGCGGGGATCTCATGCTGGAGTTCTTCG
CCCACCCCAACTTGTTTATTGCAGCTTATAATGGTTACAAATAAAGCAATAGCATCACAAATTTCACAAA
TAAAGCATTTTTTTCACTGCATTCTAGTTGTGGTTTGTCCAAACTCATCAATGTATCTTATCATGTCTGT
ATACCGTCGACCTCTAGCTAGAGCTTGGCGTAATCATGGTCATAGCTGTTTCCTGTGTGAAATTGTTATC
CGCTCACAATTCCACACAACATACGAGCCGGAAGCATAAAGTGTAAAGCCTGGGGTGCCTAATGAGTGAG
CTAACTCACATTAATTGCGTTGCGCTCACTGCCCGCTTTCCAGTCGGGAAACCTGTCGTGCCAGCTGCAT
TAATGAATCGGCCAACGCGCGGGGAGAGGCGGTTTGCGTATTGGGCGCTCTTCCGCTTCCTCGCTCACTG
ACTCGCTGCGCTCGGTCGTTCGGCTGCGGCGAGCGGTATCAGCTCACTCAAAGGCGGTAATACGGTTATC
CACAGAATCAGGGGATAACGCAGGAAAGAACATGTGAGCAAAAGGCCAGCAAAAGGCCAGGAACCGTAAA
AAGGCCGCGTTGCTGGCGTTTTTCCATAGGCTCCGCCCCCCTGACGAGCATCACAAAAATCGACGCTCAA
GTCAGAGGTGGCGAAACCCGACAGGACTATAAAGATACCAGGCGTTTCCCCCTGGAAGCTCCCTCGTGCG
CTCTCCTGTTCCGACCCTGCCGCTTACCGGATACCTGTCCGCCTTTCTCCCTTCGGGAAGCGTGGCGCTT
TCTCATAGCTCACGCTGTAGGTATCTCAGTTCGGTGTAGGTCGTTCGCTCCAAGCTGGGCTGTGTGCACG
AACCCCCCGTTCAGCCCGACCGCTGCGCCTTATCCGGTAACTATCGTCTTGAGTCCAACCCGGTAAGACA
CGACTTATCGCCACTGGCAGCAGCCACTGGTAACAGGATTAGCAGAGCGAGGTATGTAGGCGGTGCTACA
GAGTTCTTGAAGTGGTGGCCTAACTACGGCTACACTAGAAGAACAGTATTTGGTATCTGCGCTCTGCTGA
AGCCAGTTACCTTCGGAAAAAGAGTTGGTAGCTCTTGATCCGGCAAACAAACCACCGCTGGTAGCGGTGG
TTTTTTTGTTTGCAAGCAGCAGATTACGCGCAGAAAAAAAGGATCTCAAGAAGATCCTTTGATCTTTTCT
ACGGGGTCTGACGCTCAGTGGAACGAAAACTCACGTTAAGGGATTTTGGTCATGAGATTATCAAAAAGGA
TCTTCACCTAGATCCTTTTAAATTAAAAATGAAGTTTTAAATCAATCTAAAGTATATATGAGTAAACTTG
GTCTGACAGTTACCAATGCTTAATCAGTGAGGCACCTATCTCAGCGATCTGTCTATTTCGTTCATCCATA
GTTGCCTGACTCCCCGTCGTGTAGATAACTACGATACGGGAGGGCTTACCATCTGGCCCCAGTGCTGCAA
TGATACCGCGAGACCCACGCTCACCGGCTCCAGATTTATCAGCAATAAACCAGCCAGCCGGAAGGGCCGA
GCGCAGAAGTGGTCCTGCAACTTTATCCGCCTCCATCCAGTCTATTAATTGTTGCCGGGAAGCTAGAGTA
AGTAGTTCGCCAGTTAATAGTTTGCGCAACGTTGTTGCCATTGCTACAGGCATCGTGGTGTCACGCTCGT
CGTTTGGTATGGCTTCATTCAGCTCCGGTTCCCAACGATCAAGGCGAGTTACATGATCCCCCATGTTGTG
CAAAAAAGCGGTTAGCTCCTTCGGTCCTCCGATCGTTGTCAGAAGTAAGTTGGCCGCAGTGTTATCACTC
ATGGTTATGGCAGCACTGCATAATTCTCTTACTGTCATGCCATCCGTAAGATGCTTTTCTGTGACTGGTG
AGTACTCAACCAAGTCATTCTGAGAATAGTGTATGCGGCGACCGAGTTGCTCTTGCCCGGCGTCAATACG
GGATAATACCGCGCCACATAGCAGAACTTTAAAAGTGCTCATCATTGGAAAACGTTCTTCGGGGCGAAAA
CTCTCAAGGATCTTACCGCTGTTGAGATCCAGTTCGATGTAACCCACTCGTGCACCCAACTGATCTTCAG
CATCTTTTACTTTCACCAGCGTTTCTGGGTGAGCAAAAACAGGAAGGCAAAATGCCGCAAAAAAGGGAAT
AAGGGCGACACGGAAATGTTGAATACTCATACTCTTCCTTTTTCAATATTATTGAAGCATTTATCAGGGT
TATTGTCTCATGAGCGGATACATATTTGAATGTATTTAGAAAAATAAACAAATAGGGGTTCCGCGCACAT
TTCCCCGAAAAGTGCCACCTGACGTCG
